Addgene plasmid #190572: plx307 SHOC2 V5 E457K
Purpose: SHOC2 variant overexpression
Depositing lab: William Hahn. Depositing organization: Dana-Farber Cancer Institute. Publication: Structure-function analysis of the SHOC2-MRAS-PP1C holophosphatase complex. Kwon JJ, Hajian B, Bian Y, Young LC, Amor AJ, Fuller JR, Fraley CV, Sykes AM, So J, Pan J, Baker L, Lee SJ, Wheeler DB, Mayhew DL, Persky NS, Yang X, Root DE, Barsotti AM, Stamford AW, Perry CK, Burgin A, McCormick F, Lemke CT, Hahn WC, Aguirre AJ. Nature. 2022 Jul 13. pii: 10.1038/s41586-022-04928-2. doi: 10.1038/s41586-022-04928-2. PubMed 35831509.
Backbone
  Vector backbone: plx307
  Vector type: Mammalian Expression, Lentiviral
Growth in bacteria
  Bacterial resistance: Ampicillin, 100 μg/mL
  Growth temperature: 37°C
  Growth strain: NEB Stable
  Copy number: Unknown
Gene/Insert
  Gene/Insert name: SHOC2
  Species: H. sapiens (human)
  Entrez Gene: SHOC2 (a.k.a. NSLH1, SIAA0862, SOC2, SUR8)
Terms and licenses: Academic/Nonprofit Terms; Industry Terms: Not Available to Industry
How to cite: plx307 SHOC2 V5 E457K was a gift from William Hahn (Addgene plasmid # 190572 ; http://n2t.net/addgene:190572 ; RRID:Addgene_190572)
