[The description below was written by a language model from this plasmid's Addgene catalogue record and pLannotate feature annotations shown in this document.]
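Description:
plx307 SHOC2 V5 E457K is a third-generation, self-inactivating HIV-1-based lentiviral expression plasmid for overexpressing a variant of human SHOC2 in mammalian cells. It is propagated in E. coli through a high-copy ColE1/pUC origin with ampicillin resistance (β-lactamase), and it also carries an f1 origin. The viral genome is transcribed from an RSV promoter fused to a truncated 5' LTR. It is followed by the Ψ packaging signal with a gag fragment, the Rev response element for Rev-dependent nuclear export, a cPPT/CTS element and a ΔU3 3' LTR that inactivates LTR promoter activity after integration. An SV40 polyadenylation signal lies downstream of the 3' LTR. Producing virus requires packaging and envelope functions supplied in trans, since only fragments of viral genes remain.

Two expression units sit between the LTRs. An SV40 early promoter/origin drives puromycin N-acetyltransferase, which allows selection of transduced cells. The strong constitutive EF-1α promoter drives the SHOC2 open reading frame. The ORF is flanked by attB1 and attB2 sites, which indicates insertion by Gateway recombination, and it is followed by a V5 epitope tag positioned to give a C-terminally tagged protein detectable with anti-V5 antibodies. A WPRE downstream enhances transcript stability and expression. The name indicates an E457K substitution, although the feature table annotates only the SHOC2 coding sequence and does not mark the mutation. SHOC2 is a regulatory subunit of protein phosphatase 1 that works with MRAS to dephosphorylate an inhibitory site on RAF and promote MAPK signalling. The stated purpose is SHOC2 variant overexpression, in the context of structure-function analysis of the SHOC2-MRAS-PP1C holophosphatase complex.
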