Features (pLannotate 1.2.2; 33 found; start..end, strand, type, name):
     13..84      +  promoter       SV40 promoter (fragment): SV40 enhancer and early promoter
    108..243     +  rep_origin     SV40 ori: SV40 origin of replication
    289..885     +  CDS            PuroR (fragment): puromycin N-acetyltransferase; pac from Streptomyces; confers resistance to puromycin
    934..1051    +  misc_feature   cPPT/CTS: central polypurine tract and central termination sequence of HIV-1
   1116..1182    +  CDS            small t antigen (fragment): SV40 (simian virus 40) small t antigen
   1189..2367    +  promoter       EF-1α promoter: strong constitutive promoter for human elongation factor EF-1α
   2388..2405    +  protein_bind   attB1 (fragment): mutant version of attB; core recombination site for the Gateway® BP reaction BP Clonase™
   2411..4156    +  CDS            SHOC2: SHOC2_HUMAN - Also known as KIAA0862. Experimental evidence at protein level: Swiss-Prot protein existence level 1. Regulatory subunit of protein phosphatase 1 (PP1c) that acts as a M-Ras/MRAS effector and participates in MAPK pathway activation. Upon M-Ras/MRAS activation, targets PP1c to specifically dephosphorylate the 'Ser-259' inhibitory site of RAF1 kinase and stimulate RAF1 activity at specialized signaling complexes. From Homo sapiens (Human).
   4159..4182    -  protein_bind   attB2: mutant version of attB; recombination site for the Gateway® BP reaction BP Clonase™
   4190..4231    +  CDS            V5 tag: epitope tag from simian virus 5
   4282..4870    +  misc_feature   WPRE: woodchuck hepatitis virus posttranscriptional regulatory element
   4921..4940    +  misc_feature   cPPT/CTS (fragment): central polypurine tract and central termination sequence of HIV-1
   4942..5175    +  LTR            3' LTR (ΔU3): self-inactivating 3' long terminal repeat (LTR) from HIV-1
   5253..5374    +  polyA_signal   SV40 poly(A) signal: SV40 polyadenylation signal
   5414..5549    +  rep_origin     SV40 ori: SV40 origin of replication
   5570..5588    -  promoter       T7 promoter: promoter for bacteriophage T7 RNA polymerase
   5596..5751    +  CDS            lacZα (fragment): LacZα fragment of β-galactosidase; lacZ fragment
   5756..6184    +  rep_origin     f1 ori (sequence partly withheld): f1 bacteriophage origin of replication; arrow indicates direction of (+) strand synthesis
   6237..6341    +  promoter       AmpR promoter: bla
   6342..7202    +  CDS            AmpR: β-lactamase; bla; confers resistance to ampicillin, carbenicillin, and related antibiotics
   7373..7961    +  rep_origin     ori: high-copy-number ColE1/pMB1/pBR322/pUC origin of replication
   8144..8236    +  CDS            lacI (fragment): lac repressor; lacI; The lac repressor binds to the lac operator to inhibit transcription in E. coli. This inhibition can be relieved by adding lactose or isopropyl-β-D-thiogalactopyranoside (IPTG).
   8249..8270    +  protein_bind   CAP binding site: CAP binding activates transcription in the presence of cAMP. E. coli catabolite activator protein
   8285..8315    +  promoter       lac promoter: promoter for the E. coli lac operon
   8323..8339    +  protein_bind   lac operator: The lac repressor binds to the lac operator to inhibit transcription in E. coli. This inhibition can be relieved by adding lactose or isopropyl-β-D-thiogalactopyranoside (IPTG). lac repressor encoded by lacI
   8384..8402    +  promoter       T3 promoter: promoter for bacteriophage T3 RNA polymerase
   8430..8656    +  promoter       RSV promoter: Rous sarcoma virus enhancer/promoter
   8657..8837    +  LTR            5' LTR (truncated): truncated 5' long terminal repeat (LTR) from HIV-1
   8884..9009    +  misc_feature   HIV-1 Ψ: packaging signal of human immunodeficiency virus type 1
   8993..9356    +  CDS            HIV-1 gag (fragment): gag protein from human immunodeficiency virus 1; gag
   9502..9735    +  misc_feature   RRE: The Rev response element (RRE) of HIV-1 allows for Rev-dependent mRNA export from the nucleus to the cytoplasm.
  10112..10138   +  CDS            Rev (fragment): human immunodeficiency virus 1 (HIV-1) Rev protein; rev; enhances nuclear export of unspliced and incompletely spliced viral mRNAs
  10145..12      +  promoter       SV40 promoter (fragment) (across the origin): SV40 early promoter
>Addgene plasmid #190572 | plx307 SHOC2 V5 E457K | addgene full sequence | sequence record 376549 | Addgene NGS Result
AGTCAGCAACCAGGTGTGGAAAGTCCCCAGGCTCCCCAGCAGGCAGAAGTATGCAAAGCATGCGTCTCAA
TTAGTCAGCAACCATAGTCCCGCCCCTAACTCCGCCCATCCCGCCCCTAACTCCGCCCAGTTCCGCCCAT
TCTCCGCCCCATGGCTGACTAATTTTTTTTATTTATGCAGAGGCCGAGGCCGCCTCGGCCTCTGAGCTAT
TCCAGAAGTAGTGAGGAGGCTTTTTTGGAGGCCTAGGCTTTTGCAAAAAGCTTTCTAGAGGTACCACCGG
AGCTTACCATGACCGAGTACAAGCCCACGGTGCGCCTCGCCACCCGCGACGACGTCCCCAGGGCCGTACG
CACCCTCGCCGCCGCGTTCGCCGACTACCCCGCCACGCGCCACACCGTCGATCCGGACCGCCACATCGAG
CGGGTCACCGAGCTGCAAGAACTCTTCCTCACGCGCGTCGGGCTCGACATCGGCAAGGTGTGGGTCGCGG
ACGACGGCGCCGCCGTGGCGGTCTGGACCACGCCGGAGAGCGTCGAAGCGGGGGCGGTGTTCGCCGAGAT
CGGCCCGCGCATGGCCGAGTTGAGCGGTTCCCGGCTGGCCGCGCAGCAACAGATGGAAGGCCTCCTGGCG
CCGCACCGGCCCAAGGAGCCCGCGTGGTTCCTGGCCACCGTCGGCGTCTCGCCCGACCACCAGGGCAAGG
GTCTGGGCAGCGCCGTCGTGCTCCCCGGAGTGGAGGCGGCCGAGCGCGCCGGGGTGCCCGCCTTCCTGGA
GACCTCCGCGCCCCGCAACCTCCCCTTCTACGAGCGGCTCGGCTTCACCGTCACCGCCGACGTCGAGGTG
CCCGAAGGACCGCGCACCTGGTGCATGACCCGCAAGCCCGGTGCCAGTTAACGAATTCTAGATCTTGAGA
CAAATGGCAGTATTCATCCACAATTTTAAAAGAAAAGGGGGGATTGGGGGGTACAGTGCAGGGGAAAGAA
TAGTAGACATAATAGCAACAGACATACAAACTAAAGAATTACAAAAACAAATTACAAAAATTCAAAATTT
TCGGGTTTATTACAGGGACAGCAGAGATCCACTTTGGCGCCGGCTCGAGGCCTGCAGGTGCAAAGATGGA
TAAAGTTTTAAACAGAGAGGAATCTTTGCAGCTAATGGACCTTCTAGGTCTTGAAAGGAGTGGGAATTGG
CTCCGGTGCCCGTCAGTGGGCAGAGCGCACATCGCCCACAGTCCCCGAGAAGTTGGGGGGAGGGGTCGGC
AATTGAACCGGTGCCTAGAGAAGGTGGCGCGGGGTAAACTGGGAAAGTGATGTCGTGTACTGGCTCCGCC
TTTTTCCCGAGGGTGGGGGAGAACCGTATATAAGTGCAGTAGTCGCCGTGAACGTTCTTTTTCGCAACGG
GTTTGCCGCCAGAACACAGGTAAGTGCCGTGTGTGGTTCCCGCGGGCCTGGCCTCTTTACGGGTTATGGC
CCTTGCGTGCCTTGAATTACTTCCACCTGGCTGCAGTACGTGATTCTTGATCCCGAGCTTCGGGTTGGAA
GTGGGTGGGAGAGTTCGAGGCCTTGCGCTTAAGGAGCCCCTTCGCCTCGTGCTTGAGTTGAGGCCTGGCC
TGGGCGCTGGGGCCGCCGCGTGCGAATCTGGTGGCACCTTCGCGCCTGTCTCGCTGCTTTCGATAAGTCT
CTAGCCATTTAAAATTTTTGATGACCTGCTGCGACGCTTTTTTTCTGGCAAGATAGTCTTGTAAATGCGG
GCCAAGATCTGCACACTGGTATTTCGGTTTTTGGGGCCGCGGGCGGCGACGGGGCCCGTGCGTCCCAGCG
CACATGTTCGGCGAGGCGGGGCCTGCGAGCGCGGCCACCGAGAATCGGACGGGGGTAGTCTCAAGCTGGC
CGGCCTGCTCTGGTGCCTGGCCTCGCGCCGCCGTGTATCGCCCCGCCCTGGGCGGCAAGGCTGGCCCGGT
CGGCACCAGTTGCGTGAGCGGAAAGATGGCCGCTTCCCGGCCCTGCTGCAGGGAGCTCAAAATGGAGGAC
GCGGCGCTCGGGAGAGCGGGCGGGTGAGTCACCCACACAAAGGAAAAGGGCCTTTCCGTCCTCAGCCGTC
GCTTCATGTGACTCCACGGAGTACCGGGCGCCGTCCAGGCACCTCGATTAGTTCTCGAGCTTTTGGAGTA
CGTCGTCTTTAGGTTGGGGGGAGGGGTTTTATGCGATGGAGTTTCCCCACACTGAGTGGGTGGAGACTGA
AGTTAGGCCAGCTTGGCACTTGATGTAATTCTCCTTGGAATTTGCCCTTTTTGAGTTTGGATCTTGGTTC
ATTCTCAAGCCTCAGACAGTGGTTCAAAGTTTTTTTCTTCCATTTCAGGTGTCGTGAGGCTAGCATCGAT
TGATCAACAAGTTTGTACAAAAAAGTTGGCATGAGTAGTAGTTTAGGAAAAGAAAAAGACTCTAAAGAAA
AAGATCCCAAAGTACCATCAGCCAAGGAAAGAGAAAAGGAGGCAAAAGCCTCTGGAGGTTTTGGGAAAGA
GAGCAAAGAAAAAGAACCTAAGACCAAAGGGAAAGATGCCAAAGATGGAAAGAAGGACTCCAGTGCTGCC
CAACCAGGGGTGGCATTTTCAGTTGACAATACGATCAAACGGCCAAACCCAGCACCTGGGACTAGAAAAA
AATCCAGCAATGCAGAGGTGATTAAAGAGCTCAACAAATGCCGGGAAGAGAATTCAATGCGTTTGGACTT
ATCCAAGAGATCTATACACATATTGCCATCATCAATCAAAGAGTTGACTCAATTAACAGAACTTTATTTA
TACAGTAACAAATTGCAGTCCCTCCCAGCAGAGGTGGGATGTTTAGTAAATCTCATGACACTGGCTCTAA
GTGAAAATTCACTTACCAGTTTGCCTGACTCTCTTGATAACTTGAAGAAGCTGCGGATGCTTGATTTACG
GCATAATAAACTGAGAGAAATTCCTTCAGTGGTGTATAGGCTGGATTCTCTCACCACTCTTTATCTTCGA
TTTAATCGTATAACTACTGTGGAAAAGGACATCAAAAACTTGTCAAAACTCAGCATGCTTAGCATTCGAG
AGAACAAAATTAAACAACTACCTGCTGAAATTGGTGAATTATGTAATCTCATCACGCTGGATGTAGCTCA
CAATCAACTTGAACACCTTCCAAAGGAGATTGGAAACTGTACACAGATAACCAACCTTGACTTGCAGCAC
AATGAACTGCTAGACCTCCCAGATACTATAGGAAACCTGTCCAGTTTAAGTCGTCTTGGTCTGAGATATA
ACAGACTGTCAGCAATACCCAGATCATTAGCAAAATGCAGTGCACTTGAAGAATTAAATTTAGAGAACAA
TAACATTTCTACTTTACCAGAGAGTCTTTTATCAAGTCTTGTGAAACTGAATAGTTTGACCTTAGCTAGA
AATTGCTTCCAGTTGTATCCAGTGGGTGGTCCATCTCAGTTTTCTACCATCTATTCCCTCAACATGGAAC
ACAATCGAATCAACAAAATTCCATTTGGAATTTTCTCCAGAGCAAAAGTATTAAGTAAGCTGAATATGAA
GGACAATCAGTTAACATCACTTCCCTTGGATTTTGGAACTTGGACCAGTATGGTAGAATTGAATTTAGCC
ACTAATCAGCTCACAAAGATCCCTGAGGATGTGTCTGGTCTCGTTTCTCTTGAGGTTCTTATCTTATCAA
ACAATCTTCTAAAGAAGCTTCCCCATGGTCTTGGAAACCTTAGGAAGTTAAGAGAGTTGGATCTAGAAAA
GAACAAATTGGAATCCTTGCCAAATGAAATTGCATATCTTAAGGATTTACAGAAATTAGTCTTGACAAAC
AACCAGTTGACCACTCTTCCCAGAGGCATTGGTCACCTTACTAATCTCACACATCTGGGCCTTGGAGAGA
ACCTACTTACTCACCTTCCTGAAGAAATTGGTACACTGGAGAACCTAGAAGAACTGTATTTGAATGACAA
CCCCAACCTGCATAGCCTTCCCTTTGAGCTGGCACTCTGCAGCAAGCTTTCAATCATGAGTATTGAGAAC
TGTCCACTCAGTCACCTTCCACCTCAGATTGTTGCTGGGGGGCCTTCTTTCATCATTCAGTTCTTAAAGA
TGCAGGGTCCATATCGTGCCATGGTCTGCCCAACTTTCTTGTACAAAGTGGTTGATATCGGTAAGCCTAT
CCCTAACCCTCTCCTCGGTCTCGATTCTACGTAGTAATGAACTAGTACCGGTTAAGTCGACAATCAACGC
GTTAAGTCGACAATCAACCTCTGGATTACAAAATTTGTGAAAGATTGACTGGTATTCTTAACTATGTTGC
TCCTTTTACGCTATGTGGATACGCTGCTTTAATGCCTTTGTATCATGCTATTGCTTCCCGTATGGCTTTC
ATTTTCTCCTCCTTGTATAAATCCTGGTTGCTGTCTCTTTATGAGGAGTTGTGGCCCGTTGTCAGGCAAC
GTGGCGTGGTGTGCACTGTGTTTGCTGACGCAACCCCCACTGGTTGGGGCATTGCCACCACCTGTCAGCT
CCTTTCCGGGACTTTCGCTTTCCCCCTCCCTATTGCCACGGCGGAACTCATCGCCGCCTGCCTTGCCCGC
TGCTGGACAGGGGCTCGGCTGTTGGGCACTGACAATTCCGTGGTGTTGTCGGGGAAATCATCGTCCTTTC
CTTGGCTGCTCGCCTGTGTTGCCACCTGGATTCTGCGCGGGACGTCCTTCTGCTACGTCCCTTCGGCCCT
CAATCCAGCGGACCTTCCTTCCCGCGGCCTGCTGCCGGCTCTGCGGCCTCTTCCGCGTCTTCGCCTTCGC
CCTCAGACGAGTCGGATCTCCCTTTGGGCCGCCTCCCCGCGTCGACTTTAAGACCAATGACTTACAAGGC
AGCTGTAGATCTTAGCCACTTTTTAAAAGAAAAGGGGGGACTGGAAGGGCTAATTCACTCCCAACGAAGA
CAAGATCTGCTTTTTGCTTGTACTGGGTCTCTCTGGTTAGACCAGATCTGAGCCTGGGAGCTCTCTGGCT
AACTAGGGAACCCACTGCTTAAGCCTCAATAAAGCTTGCCTTGAGTGCTTCAAGTAGTGTGTGCCCGTCT
GTTGTGTGACTCTGGTAACTAGAGATCCCTCAGACCCTTTTAGTCAGTGTGGAAAATCTCTAGCAGTACG
TATAGTAGTTCATGTCATCTTATTATTCAGTATTTATAACTTGCAAAGAAATGAATATCAGAGAGTGAGA
GGAACTTGTTTATTGCAGCTTATAATGGTTACAAATAAAGCAATAGCATCACAAATTTCACAAATAAAGC
ATTTTTTTCACTGCATTCTAGTTGTGGTTTGTCCAAACTCATCAATGTATCTTATCATGTCTGGCTCTAG
CTATCCCGCCCCTAACTCCGCCCATCCCGCCCCTAACTCCGCCCAGTTCCGCCCATTCTCCGCCCCATGG
CTGACTAATTTTTTTTATTTATGCAGAGGCCGAGGCCGCCTCGGCCTCTGAGCTATTCCAGAAGTAGTGA
GGAGGCTTTTTTGGAGGCCTAGGGACGTACCCAATTCGCCCTATAGTGAGTCGTATTACGCGCGCTCACT
GGCCGTCGTTTTACAACGTCGTGACTGGGAAAACCCTGGCGTTACCCAACTTAATCGCCTTGCAGCACAT
CCCCCTTTCGCCAGCTGGCGTAATAGCGAAGAGGCCCGCACCGATCGCCCTTCCCAACAGTTGCGCAGCC
TGAATGGCGAATGGG
[124 nt withheld, positions 5756-5879]
C
[91 nt withheld, positions 5881-5971]
A
[49 nt withheld, positions 5973-6021]
CCTTTGACGTTGGAGTCCACGTTCTTT
[37 nt withheld, positions 6049-6085]
ACCCTATCTCGGTCTATTCTTTTGATTTATAAGGGATTTTGCCGATTTCGGCCTATTGGTTAAAAAATGA
GCTGATTTAACAAAAATTTAACGCGAATTTTAACAAAATATTAACGCTTACAATTTAGGTGGCACTTTTC
GGGGAAATGTGCGCGGAACCCCTATTTGTTTATTTTTCTAAATACATTCAAATATGTATCCGCTCATGAG
ACAATAACCCTGATAAATGCTTCAATAATATTGAAAAAGGAAGAGTATGAGTATTCAACATTTCCGTGTC
GCCCTTATTCCCTTTTTTGCGGCATTTTGCCTTCCTGTTTTTGCTCACCCAGAAACGCTGGTGAAAGTAA
AAGATGCTGAAGATCAGTTGGGTGCACGAGTGGGTTACATCGAACTGGATCTCAACAGCGGTAAGATCCT
TGAGAGTTTTCGCCCCGAAGAACGTTTTCCAATGATGAGCACTTTTAAAGTTCTGCTATGTGGCGCGGTA
TTATCCCGTATTGACGCCGGGCAAGAGCAACTCGGTCGCCGCATACACTATTCTCAGAATGACTTGGTTG
AGTACTCACCAGTCACAGAAAAGCATCTTACGGATGGCATGACAGTAAGAGAATTATGCAGTGCTGCCAT
AACCATGAGTGATAACACTGCGGCCAACTTACTTCTGACAACGATCGGAGGACCGAAGGAGCTAACCGCT
TTTTTGCACAACATGGGGGATCATGTAACTCGCCTTGATCGTTGGGAACCGGAGCTGAATGAAGCCATAC
CAAACGACGAGCGTGACACCACGATGCCTGTAGCAATGGCAACAACGTTGCGCAAACTATTAACTGGCGA
ACTACTTACTCTAGCTTCCCGGCAACAATTAATAGACTGGATGGAGGCGGATAAAGTTGCAGGACCACTT
CTGCGCTCGGCCCTTCCGGCTGGCTGGTTTATTGCTGATAAATCTGGAGCCGGTGAGCGTGGGTCTCGCG
GTATCATTGCAGCACTGGGGCCAGATGGTAAGCCCTCCCGTATCGTAGTTATCTACACGACGGGGAGTCA
GGCAACTATGGATGAACGAAATAGACAGATCGCTGAGATAGGTGCCTCACTGATTAAGCATTGGTAACTG
TCAGACCAAGTTTACTCATATATACTTTAGATTGATTTAAAACTTCATTTTTAATTTAAAAGGATCTAGG
TGAAGATCCTTTTTGATAATCTCATGACCAAAATCCCTTAACGTGAGTTTTCGTTCCACTGAGCGTCAGA
CCCCGTAGAAAAGATCAAAGGATCTTCTTGAGATCCTTTTTTTCTGCGCGTAATCTGCTGCTTGCAAACA
AAAAAACCACCGCTACCAGCGGTGGTTTGTTTGCCGGATCAAGAGCTACCAACTCTTTTTCCGAAGGTAA
CTGGCTTCAGCAGAGCGCAGATACCAAATACTGTTCTTCTAGTGTAGCCGTAGTTAGGCCACCACTTCAA
GAACTCTGTAGCACCGCCTACATACCTCGCTCTGCTAATCCTGTTACCAGTGGCTGCTGCCAGTGGCGAT
AAGTCGTGTCTTACCGGGTTGGACTCAAGACGATAGTTACCGGATAAGGCGCAGCGGTCGGGCTGAACGG
GGGGTTCGTGCACACAGCCCAGCTTGGAGCGAACGACCTACACCGAACTGAGATACCTACAGCGTGAGCT
ATGAGAAAGCGCCACGCTTCCCGAAGGGAGAAAGGCGGACAGGTATCCGGTAAGCGGCAGGGTCGGAACA
GGAGAGCGCACGAGGGAGCTTCCAGGGGGAAACGCCTGGTATCTTTATAGTCCTGTCGGGTTTCGCCACC
TCTGACTTGAGCGTCGATTTTTGTGATGCTCGTCAGGGGGGCGGAGCCTATGGAAAAACGCCAGCAACGC
GGCCTTTTTACGGTTCCTGGCCTTTTGCTGGCCTTTTGCTCACATGTTCTTTCCTGCGTTATCCCCTGAT
TCTGTGGATAACCGTATTACCGCCTTTGAGTGAGCTGATACCGCTCGCCGCAGCCGAACGACCGAGCGCA
GCGAGTCAGTGAGCGAGGAAGCGGAAGAGCGCCCAATACGCAAACCGCCTCTCCCCGCGCGTTGGCCGAT
TCATTAATGCAGCTGGCACGACAGGTTTCCCGACTGGAAAGCGGGCAGTGAGCGCAACGCAATTAATGTG
AGTTAGCTCACTCATTAGGCACCCCAGGCTTTACACTTTATGCTTCCGGCTCGTATGTTGTGTGGAATTG
TGAGCGGATAACAATTTCACACAGGAAACAGCTATGACCATGATTACGCCAAGCGCGCAATTAACCCTCA
CTAAAGGGAACAAAAGCTGGAGCTGCAAGCTTAATGTAGTCTTATGCAATACTCTTGTAGTCTTGCAACA
TGGTAACGATGAGTTAGCAACATGCCTTACAAGGAGAGAAAAAGCACCGTGCATGCCGATTGGTGGAAGT
AAGGTGGTACGATCGTGCCTTATTAGGAAGGCAACAGACGGGTCTGACATGGATTGGACGAACCACTGAA
TTGCCGCATTGCAGAGATATTGTATTTAAGTGCCTAGCTCGATACATAAACGGGTCTCTCTGGTTAGACC
AGATCTGAGCCTGGGAGCTCTCTGGCTAACTAGGGAACCCACTGCTTAAGCCTCAATAAAGCTTGCCTTG
AGTGCTTCAAGTAGTGTGTGCCCGTCTGTTGTGTGACTCTGGTAACTAGAGATCCCTCAGACCCTTTTAG
TCAGTGTGGAAAATCTCTAGCAGTGGCGCCCGAACAGGGACTTGAAAGCGAAAGGGAAACCAGAGGAGCT
CTCTCGACGCAGGACTCGGCTTGCTGAAGCGCGCACGGCAAGAGGCGAGGGGCGGCGACTGGTGAGTACG
CCAAAAATTTTGACTAGCGGAGGCTAGAAGGAGAGAGATGGGTGCGAGAGCGTCAGTATTAAGCGGGGGA
GAATTAGATCGCGATGGGAAAAAATTCGGTTAAGGCCAGGGGGAAAGAAAAAATATAAATTAAAACATAT
AGTATGGGCAAGCAGGGAGCTAGAACGATTCGCAGTTAATCCTGGCCTGTTAGAAACATCAGAAGGCTGT
AGACAAATACTGGGACAGCTACAACCATCCCTTCAGACAGGATCAGAAGAACTTAGATCATTATATAATA
CAGTAGCAACCCTCTATTGTGTGCATCAAAGGATAGAGATAAAAGACACCAAGGAAGCTTTAGACAAGAT
AGAGGAAGAGCAAAACAAAAGTAAGACCACCGCACAGCAAGCGGCCGCTGATCTTCAGACCTGGAGGAGG
AGATATGAGGGACAATTGGAGAAGTGAATTATATAAATATAAAGTAGTAAAAATTGAACCATTAGGAGTA
GCACCCACCAAGGCAAAGAGAAGAGTGGTGCAGAGAGAAAAAAGAGCAGTGGGAATAGGAGCTTTGTTCC
TTGGGTTCTTGGGAGCAGCAGGAAGCACTATGGGCGCAGCGTCAATGACGCTGACGGTACAGGCCAGACA
ATTATTGTCTGGTATAGTGCAGCAGCAGAACAATTTGCTGAGGGCTATTGAGGCGCAACAGCATCTGTTG
CAACTCACAGTCTGGGGCATCAAGCAGCTCCAGGCAAGAATCCTGGCTGTGGAAAGATACCTAAAGGATC
AACAGCTCCTGGGGATTTGGGGTTGCTCTGGAAAACTCATTTGCACCACTGCTGTGCCTTGGAATGCTAG
TTGGAGTAATAAATCTCTGGAACAGATTTGGAATCACACGACCTGGATGGAGTGGGACAGAGAAATTAAC
AATTACACAAGCTTAATACACTCCTTAATTGAAGAATCGCAAAACCAGCAAGAAAAGAATGAACAAGAAT
TATTGGAATTAGATAAATGGGCAAGTTTGTGGAATTGGTTTAACATAACAAATTGGCTGTGGTATATAAA
ATTATTCATAATGATAGTAGGAGGCTTGGTAGGTTTAAGAATAGTTTTTGCTGTACTTTCTATAGTGAAT
AGAGTTAGGCAGGGATATTCACCATTATCGTTTCAGACCCACCTCCCAACCCCGAGGGGACCCATGCATT
GCATCTCAATT
